Addgene plasmid #214721: #2.4 pre-G-SynapShot-TagBFP
Purpose: Expresses green #2.4 pre-SynapShot and TagBFP
Depositing lab: Won Do Heo. Depositing organization: Korea Advanced Institute of Science and Technology. Publication: Real-time visualization of structural dynamics of synapses in live cells in vivo. Son S, Nagahama K, Lee J, Jung K, Kwak C, Kim J, Noh YW, Kim E, Lee S, Kwon HB, Heo WD. Nat Methods. 2024 Jan 8. doi: 10.1038/s41592-023-02122-4. PubMed 38191933.
Backbone
  Vector backbone: pAAV
  Total vector size (bp): 7062
  Vector type: Mammalian Expression, AAV
Growth in bacteria
  Bacterial resistance: Ampicillin, 100 μg/mL
  Growth temperature: 30°C
  Growth strain: NEB Stable
  Copy number: High Copy
Gene/Insert
  Gene/Insert name: #2.4 pre-G-SynapShot
  Species: Synthetic
  Promoter: CAG
  Tag / fusion protein: TagBFP (C terminal on insert)
  Cloning method: Gibson Cloning
  Sequencing primers: 5′ CTACAGCTCCTGGGCAACGTGC; 3′ ACATAGCGTAAAAGGAGCAACATAGTTAAGAATACC
Terms and licenses: Academic/Nonprofit Terms; Industry Terms: Not Available to Industry
How to cite: #2.4 pre-G-SynapShot-TagBFP was a gift from Won Do Heo (Addgene plasmid # 214721 ; http://n2t.net/addgene:214721 ; RRID:Addgene_214721)
