[The description below was written by a language model from this plasmid's Addgene catalogue record and pLannotate feature annotations shown in this document.]
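Description:
#2.4 pre-G-SynapShot-TagBFP is an AAV transfer plasmid on a pAAV backbone, about 7.1 kb, intended for mammalian expression either by direct transfection or after packaging into recombinant AAV. The expression cassette lies between AAV2 inverted terminal repeats, which supply the signals for genome replication and encapsidation. The 3′ ITR is annotated only as fragments in both sequence records. This is common for these structured, recombination-prone repeats. The bacterial portion carries a high-copy ColE1/pUC origin, an f1 origin and an ampicillin resistance gene with its own promoter. The two sequencing records show the bacterial backbone segment in opposite orientations relative to the cassette, while the cassette itself is annotated identically.

Expression is driven by the CAG promoter, annotated as a CMV enhancer fragment, the chicken β-actin promoter and chimeric intron sequences. The open reading frame encodes the synthetic presynaptic half of the green SynapShot synapse reporter. The automated annotation detects a segment called as dTomato, followed by a human CD4 fragment and a short neurexin-like fragment matched to zebrafish nrxn3b, then TagBFP at the C terminus. The dTomato call probably reflects sequence similarity to a DsRed-family component of the sensor rather than dTomato itself, since the catalogue describes a green reporter, but the record does not define this domain. The CD4 and neurexin pieces are consistent with a membrane-anchored scaffold targeted to presynaptic sites. TagBFP gives a constitutive blue signal that marks expressing cells. A WPRE and an SV40 polyadenylation signal follow the coding region to enhance transcript stability and processing. The associated work concerns real-time visualization of synapse structural dynamics in live cells and in vivo. This construct presumably works with a postsynaptic partner that the record does not describe.
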