Features (pLannotate 1.2.2; 20 found; start..end, strand, type, name):
    193..441     +  enhancer       CMV enhancer (fragment): human cytomegalovirus immediate early enhancer
    443..719     +  promoter       chicken β-actin promoter: No description available
    720..855     +  intron         hybrid intron (fragment): hybrid between chicken β-actin (CBA) and minute virus of mice (MMV) introns (Gray et al., 2011)
    944..1074    +  intron         chimeric intron (fragment): chimera between introns from chicken β-actin and rabbit β-globin
   1227..1898    +  CDS            dTomato: dimeric variant of DsRed fluorescent protein (Shaner et al., 2004) mammalian codon-optimized
   1986..2657    +  CDS            CD4 (fragment): CD4_HUMAN - Experimental evidence at protein level: Swiss-Prot protein existence level 1. (Microbial infection) Primary receptor for human immunodeficiency virus-1 (HIV-1) (PubMed:2214026, PubMed:16331979, PubMed:9641677, PubMed:12089508). Down-regulated by HIV-1 Vpu (PubMed:17346169). Acts as a receptor for Human Herpes virus 7/HHV-7 (PubMed:7909607). From Homo sapiens (Human).
   2640..2804    +  CDS            nrxn3b (fragment): NR3BB_DANRE - Experimental evidence at transcript level: Swiss-Prot protein existence level 2. Neuronal cell surface protein that may be involved in cell recognition and cell adhesion. From Danio rerio (Zebrafish) (Brachydanio rerio).
   2811..3509    +  CDS            TagBFP: TagBFP is a basic (constitutively fluorescent) blue fluorescent protein published in 2008, derived from Entacmaea quadricolor. It is reported to be a very rapidly-maturing monomer with very low acid sensitivity.
   3533..4121    +  misc_feature   WPRE: woodchuck hepatitis virus posttranscriptional regulatory element
   4164..4285    -  polyA_signal   SV40 poly(A) signal: SV40 polyadenylation signal
   4308..4376    -  CDS            large T antigen (fragment): large T antigen from SV40 (simian virus 40)
   4447..4509    +  repeat_region  AAV2 ITR (fragment): inverted terminal repeat of adeno-associated virus serotype 2 inverted
   4527..4554    -  repeat_region  AAV2 ITR (fragment): inverted terminal repeat of adeno-associated virus serotype 2 inverted
   4552..4608    -  CDS            lacI (fragment): lac repressor; lacI; The lac repressor binds to the lac operator to inhibit transcription in E. coli. This inhibition can be relieved by adding lactose or isopropyl-β-D-thiogalactopyranoside (IPTG).
   4791..5379    -  rep_origin     ori: high-copy-number ColE1/pMB1/pBR322/pUC origin of replication
   5550..6410    -  CDS            AmpR: β-lactamase; bla; confers resistance to ampicillin, carbenicillin, and related antibiotics
   6411..6515    -  promoter       AmpR promoter: bla
   6568..6996    -  rep_origin     f1 ori (sequence partly withheld): f1 bacteriophage origin of replication; arrow indicates direction of (+) strand synthesis
   7001..3       -  CDS            lacZα (fragment) (across the origin): LacZα fragment of β-galactosidase; lacZ fragment
   7065..130     -  repeat_region  AAV2 ITR (fragment) (across the origin): inverted terminal repeat of adeno-associated virus serotype 2 inverted
>Addgene plasmid #214721 | #2.4 pre-G-SynapShot-TagBFP | addgene full sequence | sequence record 478959 | Addgene Long Read Sequencing Result
CTGCGCGCTCGCTCGCTCACTGAGGCCGCCCGGGCAAAGCCCGGGCGTCGGGCGACCTTTGGTCGCCCGG
CCTCAGTGAGCGAGCGAGCGCGCAGAGAGGGAGTGGCCAACTCCATCACTAGGGGTTCCTTGTAGTTAAT
GATTAACCCGCCATGCTACTTATCTACGTAGCCATGCTCTAGGAAGATCGTACCATTGACGTCAATAATG
ACGTATGTTCCCATAGTAACGCCAATAGGGACTTTCCATTGACGTCAATGGGTGGAGTATTTACGGTAAA
CTGCCCACTTGGCAGTACATCAAGTGTATCATATGCCAAGTACGCCCCCTATTGACGTCAATGACGGTAA
ATGGCCCGCCTGGCATTATGCCCAGTACATGACCTTATGGGACTTTCCTACTTGGCAGTACATCTACGTA
TTAGTCATCGCTATTACCATGGTCGAGGTGAGCCCCACGTTCTGCTTCACTCTCCCCATCTCCCCCCCCT
CCCCACCCCCAATTTTGTATTTATTTATTTTTTAATTATTTTGTGCAGCGATGGGGGCGGGGGGGGGGGG
GGGCGCGCGCCAGGCGGGGCGGGGCGGGGCGAGGGGCGGGGCGGGGCGAGGCGGAGAGGTGCGGCGGCAG
CCAATCAGAGCGGCGCGCTCCGAAAGTTTCCTTTTATGGCGAGGCGGCGGCGGCGGCGGCCCTATAAAAA
GCGAAGCGCGCGGCGGGCGGGAGTCGCTGCGCGCTGCCTTCGCCCCGTGCCCCGCTCCGCCGCCGCCTCG
CGCCGCCCGCCCCGGCTCTGACTGACCGCGTTACTCCCACAGGTGAGCGGGCGGGACGGCCCTTCTCCTC
CGGGCTGTAATTAGCGCTTGGTTTAATGACGGCTTGTTTCTTTTCTGTGGCTGCGTGAAAGCCTTGAGGG
GCTCCGGGAGGGCCCTTTGTGCGGGGGGAGCGGCTCGGGGCTGTCCGCGGGGGGACGGCTGCCTTCGGGG
GGGACGGGGCAGGGCGGGGTTCGGCTTCTGGCGTGTGACCGGCGGCTCTAGAGCCTCTGCTAACCATGTT
CATGCCTTCTTCTTTTTCCTACAGCTCCTGGGCAACGTGCTGGTTATTGTGCTGTCTCATCATTTTGGCA
AAGAATTGGATCCGCCACCATGCCACCTTCTACTAGTCTTTTGTTGCTTGCTGCACTTCTCCCCTTCGCT
CTTCCCGCTTCAGATTGGAAGACAGGAGAAGTCACCATGGTGAGCAAGAGCGAGGAGGTCATCAAAGAGT
TCATGCGCTTCAAGGTGCGCTTGGAGGGCTCCATGAACGGCCACGAGTTCGAGATCGAGGGCGAGGGCGA
GGGCCGCCCTTACGAGGGCACCCAGACCGCCAAGCTGAAGGTGACCAAGGGCGGCCCCCTGCCCTTCGCC
TGGGACATCCTGTCCCCCCTGATCATGTACGGCTCCAAGATGTACGTGAAGCACCCCGCCGACGTCCCCG
ATTACATGAAGCTGTCCTTCCCCGAGGGCTTCAAGTGGGAGCGCGTGATGCACTTCGAGGACGGCGGTCT
GGTGACCGCGACACAGGACTCCTCCCTGCAGGACGGCACGCTGATCTACAAGGTGAAGATGCGCGGCACC
AACTTCCCCCCCGACGGCCCCGTAATGCAGAAGAAGACCTTGGGCTGGGATTATGCCACCGAGCGCCTGT
ACCCCGAAGAAGGCGTGCTGAAGGGCGAGCTCCTGGGGCGCCTGAAGCTGAAGGACGGCGGCCTCAACCT
GGTGGAGTCCAAGACCATCTACATGGCCAAGAAGCCCGTGCAACTGCCCGGCTACTACTTCGTGGACACC
AAGCTGGACATCACCTCCCACAACGAGGACTACACCATCGTGGAACAGTACGAGCGCTCCGAGGGCCGCC
ACCACCTGGGGCATGGTACAGGTAGCACAGGCAGCGGTAGCTCCGGTACCCTGTACAAGGGCGGTGGCGG
ATCTGGCGGCGGTGGTAGCGTCGACTTTCAGAAAGCTAGCTCTATTGTTTATAAGAAGGAGGGGGAACAG
GTGGAGTTCAGTTTCCCATTGGCCTTCACAGTCGAGAAGCTCACAGGATCAGGAGAGTTGTGGTGGCAGG
CCGAAAGAGCCTCCTCCAGCAAGAGTTGGATCACTTTTGATCTGAAAAACAAAGAAGTGAGCGTGAAGAG
AGTCACACAGGACCCTAAGCTGCAGATGGGCAAGAAGTTGCCTTTGCACTTGACACTCCCCCAAGCCCTG
CCCCAGTATGCTGGCTCCGGGAACCTCACCCTCGCCTTGGAGGCTAAGACCGGAAAGTTGCATCAGGAGG
TCAACCTCGTGGTGATGAGGGCAACACAGCTGCAGAAGAACCTGACCTGCGAAGTGTGGGGTCCCACCTC
ACCTAAACTGATGCTGTCTCTGAAGCTGGAGAATAAGGAGGCTAAAGTCAGTAAAAGAGAGAAGGCTGTG
TGGGTCCTTAACCCGGAGGCAGGGATGTGGCAGTGTCTTCTTAGCGACTCTGGACAGGTGCTGCTGGAGA
GCAACATCAAGGTGCTTCCTACTTGGTCAACACCAGTACAGCCGATGGCCCTGATCGTACTCGGGGGAGT
CGCCGGCCTGCTTCTGTTTATCGGCCTGGGCATCTTCTTCTGCGTACGCTACAAGTATCGCAACAGGGAT
GAGGGATCTTACCACGTTGACGAATCTAGGAACTATATCAGTAACAGCGCTCAGAGTAATGGCGCCGTGG
TTAAAGAGAAACAGCCCTCCAGCGCCAAATCAGCAAACAAAAACAAGAAAAACAAGGATAAAGAGTACTA
CGTAAGATCTATGAGCGAGCTGATTAAGGAGAACATGCACATGAAGCTATACATGGAGGGCACCGTGGAC
AACCATCACTTCAAGTGCACATCCGAGGGCGAAGGCAAGCCCTACGAGGGCACCCAGACCATGAGAATCA
AGGTGGTCGAGGGCGGCCCTCTCCCCTTCGCCTTCGACATCCTGGCTACTAGCTTCCTCTACGGCAGCAA
GACCTTCATCAACCACACCCAGGGCATCCCCGACTTCTTCAAGCAGTCCTTCCCTGAGGGCTTCACATGG
GAGAGAGTCACCACATACGAAGACGGGGGCGTGCTGACCGCTACCCAGGACACCAGCCTCCAGGACGGCT
GCCTCATCTACAACGTCAAGATCAGAGGGGTGAACTTCACATCCAACGGCCCTGTGATGCAGAAGAAAAC
ACTCGGCTGGGAGGCCTTCACCGAGACGCTGTACCCCGCTGACGGCGGCCTGGAAGGCAGAAACGACATG
GCCCTGAAGCTCGTGGGCGGGAGCCATCTGATCGCAAACATCAAGACCACATATAGATCCAAGAAACCCG
CTAAGAACCTCAAGATGCCTGGCGTCTACTATGTGGACTACAGACTGGAAAGAATCAAGGAGGCCAACAA
CGAGACCTACGTCGAGCAGCACGAGGTGGCAGTGGCCAGATACTGCGACCTCCCTAGCAAACTGGGGCAC
AAGCTAAATCTGTACAAGTAAAGCTTATCGATAATCAACCTCTGGATTACAAAATTTGTGAAAGATTGAC
TGGTATTCTTAACTATGTTGCTCCTTTTACGCTATGTGGATACGCTGCTTTAATGCCTTTGTATCATGCT
ATTGCTTCCCGTATGGCTTTCATTTTCTCCTCCTTGTATAAATCCTGGTTGCTGTCTCTTTATGAGGAGT
TGTGGCCCGTTGTCAGGCAACGTGGCGTGGTGTGCACTGTGTTTGCTGACGCAACCCCCACTGGTTGGGG
CATTGCCACCACCTGTCAGCTCCTTTCCGGGACTTTCGCTTTCCCCCTCCCTATTGCCACGGCGGAACTC
ATCGCCGCCTGCCTTGCCCGCTGCTGGACAGGGGCTCGGCTGTTGGGCACTGACAATTCCGTGGTGTTGT
CGGGGAAATCATCGTCCTTTCCTTGGCTGCTCGCCTGTGTTGCCACCTGGATTCTGCGCGGGACGTCCTT
CTGCTACGTCCCTTCGGCCCTCAATCCAGCGGACCTTCCTTCCCGCGGCCTGCTGCCGGCTCTGCGGCCT
CTTCCGCGTCTTCGCCTTCGCCCTCAGACGAGTCGGATCTCCCTTTGGGCCGCCTCCCCGCATCGATACC
GTCGACCCGGGCGGCCGCTTCGAGCAGACATGATAAGATACATTGATGAGTTTGGACAAACCACAACTAG
AATGCAGTGAAAAAAATGCTTTATTTGTGAAATTTGTGATGCTATTGCTTTATTTGTAACCATTATAAGC
TGCAATAAACAAGTTAACAACAACAATTGCATTCATTTTATGTTTCAGGTTCAGGGGGAGATGTGGGAGG
TTTTTTAAAGCAAGTAAAACCTCTACAAATGTGGTAAAATCGATAAGGATCTTCCTAGAGCATGGCTACG
TAGATAAGTAGCATGGCGGGTTAATCATTAACTACAAGGAACCCCTAGTGATGGAGTTGGCCACTCCCTC
TCTGCGCGCTCGCTCGCTCACTGAGGCCGCCCGGGCTTTGCCCGGGCGGCCTCAGTGAGCGAGCGAGCGC
GCAGCTGCATTAATGAATCGGCCAACGCGCGGGGAGAGGCGGTTTGCGTATTGGGCGCTCTTCCGCTTCC
TCGCTCACTGACTCGCTGCGCTCGGTCGTTCGGCTGCGGCGAGCGGTATCAGCTCACTCAAAGGCGGTAA
TACGGTTATCCACAGAATCAGGGGATAACGCAGGAAAGAACATGTGAGCAAAAGGCCAGCAAAAGGCCAG
GAACCGTAAAAAGGCCGCGTTGCTGGCGTTTTTCCATAGGCTCCGCCCCCCTGACGAGCATCACAAAAAT
CGACGCTCAAGTCAGAGGTGGCGAAACCCGACAGGACTATAAAGATACCAGGCGTTTCCCCCTGGAAGCT
CCCTCGTGCGCTCTCCTGTTCCGACCCTGCCGCTTACCGGATACCTGTCCGCCTTTCTCCCTTCGGGAAG
CGTGGCGCTTTCTCATAGCTCACGCTGTAGGTATCTCAGTTCGGTGTAGGTCGTTCGCTCCAAGCTGGGC
TGTGTGCACGAACCCCCCGTTCAGCCCGACCGCTGCGCCTTATCCGGTAACTATCGTCTTGAGTCCAACC
CGGTAAGACACGACTTATCGCCACTGGCAGCAGCCACTGGTAACAGGATTAGCAGAGCGAGGTATGTAGG
CGGTGCTACAGAGTTCTTGAAGTGGTGGCCTAACTACGGCTACACTAGAAGAACAGTATTTGGTATCTGC
GCTCTGCTGAAGCCAGTTACCTTCGGAAAAAGAGTTGGTAGCTCTTGATCCGGCAAACAAACCACCGCTG
GTAGCGGTGGTTTTTTTGTTTGCAAGCAGCAGATTACGCGCAGAAAAAAAGGATCTCAAGAAGATCCTTT
GATCTTTTCTACGGGGTCTGACGCTCAGTGGAACGAAAACTCACGTTAAGGGATTTTGGTCATGAGATTA
TCAAAAAGGATCTTCACCTAGATCCTTTTAAATTAAAAATGAAGTTTTAAATCAATCTAAAGTATATATG
AGTAAACTTGGTCTGACAGTTACCAATGCTTAATCAGTGAGGCACCTATCTCAGCGATCTGTCTATTTCG
TTCATCCATAGTTGCCTGACTCCCCGTCGTGTAGATAACTACGATACGGGAGGGCTTACCATCTGGCCCC
AGTGCTGCAATGATACCGCGAGACCCACGCTCACCGGCTCCAGATTTATCAGCAATAAACCAGCCAGCCG
GAAGGGCCGAGCGCAGAAGTGGTCCTGCAACTTTATCCGCCTCCATCCAGTCTATTAATTGTTGCCGGGA
AGCTAGAGTAAGTAGTTCGCCAGTTAATAGTTTGCGCAACGTTGTTGCCATTGCTACAGGCATCGTGGTG
TCACGCTCGTCGTTTGGTATGGCTTCATTCAGCTCCGGTTCCCAACGATCAAGGCGAGTTACATGATCCC
CCATGTTGTGCAAAAAAGCGGTTAGCTCCTTCGGTCCTCCGATCGTTGTCAGAAGTAAGTTGGCCGCAGT
GTTATCACTCATGGTTATGGCAGCACTGCATAATTCTCTTACTGTCATGCCATCCGTAAGATGCTTTTCT
GTGACTGGTGAGTACTCAACCAAGTCATTCTGAGAATAGTGTATGCGGCGACCGAGTTGCTCTTGCCCGG
CGTCAATACGGGATAATACCGCGCCACATAGCAGAACTTTAAAAGTGCTCATCATTGGAAAACGTTCTTC
GGGGCGAAAACTCTCAAGGATCTTACCGCTGTTGAGATCCAGTTCGATGTAACCCACTCGTGCACCCAAC
TGATCTTCAGCATCTTTTACTTTCACCAGCGTTTCTGGGTGAGCAAAAACAGGAAGGCAAAATGCCGCAA
AAAAGGGAATAAGGGCGACACGGAAATGTTGAATACTCATACTCTTCCTTTTTCAATATTATTGAAGCAT
TTATCAGGGTTATTGTCTCATGAGCGGATACATATTTGAATGTATTTAGAAAAATAAACAAATAGGGGTT
CCGCGCACATTTCCCCGAAAAGTGCCACCTAAATTGTAAGCGTTAATATTTTGTTAAAATTCGCGTTAAA
TTTTTGTTAAATCAGCTCATTTTTTAACCAATAGGCCGAAATCGGCAAAATCCCTTATAAATCAAAAGAA
TAGACCGAGATAGGGT
[37 nt withheld, positions 6667-6703]
AAAGAACGTGGACTCCAACGTCAAAGG
[49 nt withheld, positions 6731-6779]
T
[91 nt withheld, positions 6781-6871]
G
[124 nt withheld, positions 6873-6996]
CCCATTCGCCATTCAGGCTGCGCAACTGTTGGGAAGGGCGATCGGTGCGGGCCTCTTCGCTATTACGCCA
G
