Features (pLannotate 1.2.2; 20 found; start..end, strand, type, name):
     28..161     -  repeat_region  AAV2 ITR: inverted terminal repeat of adeno-associated virus serotype 2 inverted
    224..472     +  enhancer       CMV enhancer (fragment): human cytomegalovirus immediate early enhancer
    474..751     +  promoter       chicken β-actin promoter: No description available
    752..887     +  intron         hybrid intron (fragment): hybrid between chicken β-actin (CBA) and minute virus of mice (MMV) introns (Gray et al., 2011)
    976..1106    +  intron         chimeric intron (fragment): chimera between introns from chicken β-actin and rabbit β-globin
   1259..1930    +  CDS            dTomato: dimeric variant of DsRed fluorescent protein (Shaner et al., 2004) mammalian codon-optimized
   2018..2689    +  CDS            CD4 (fragment): CD4_HUMAN - Experimental evidence at protein level: Swiss-Prot protein existence level 1. (Microbial infection) Primary receptor for human immunodeficiency virus-1 (HIV-1) (PubMed:2214026, PubMed:16331979, PubMed:9641677, PubMed:12089508). Down-regulated by HIV-1 Vpu (PubMed:17346169). Acts as a receptor for Human Herpes virus 7/HHV-7 (PubMed:7909607). From Homo sapiens (Human).
   2672..2836    +  CDS            nrxn3b (fragment): NR3BB_DANRE - Experimental evidence at transcript level: Swiss-Prot protein existence level 2. Neuronal cell surface protein that may be involved in cell recognition and cell adhesion. From Danio rerio (Zebrafish) (Brachydanio rerio).
   2843..3541    +  CDS            TagBFP: TagBFP is a basic (constitutively fluorescent) blue fluorescent protein published in 2008, derived from Entacmaea quadricolor. It is reported to be a very rapidly-maturing monomer with very low acid sensitivity.
   3565..4153    +  misc_feature   WPRE: woodchuck hepatitis virus posttranscriptional regulatory element
   4196..4317    -  polyA_signal   SV40 poly(A) signal: SV40 polyadenylation signal
   4340..4408    -  CDS            large T antigen (fragment): large T antigen from SV40 (simian virus 40)
   4479..4533    +  repeat_region  AAV2 ITR (fragment): inverted terminal repeat of adeno-associated virus serotype 2 inverted
   4559..4586    -  repeat_region  AAV2 ITR (fragment): inverted terminal repeat of adeno-associated virus serotype 2 inverted
   4584..4653    +  CDS            lacZα (fragment): LacZα fragment of β-galactosidase; lacZ fragment
   4658..5086    +  rep_origin     f1 ori (sequence partly withheld): f1 bacteriophage origin of replication; arrow indicates direction of (+) strand synthesis
   5139..5243    +  promoter       AmpR promoter: bla
   5244..6104    +  CDS            AmpR: β-lactamase; bla; confers resistance to ampicillin, carbenicillin, and related antibiotics
   6275..6863    +  rep_origin     ori: high-copy-number ColE1/pMB1/pBR322/pUC origin of replication
   7046..34      +  CDS            lacI (fragment) (across the origin): lac repressor; lacI; The lac repressor binds to the lac operator to inhibit transcription in E. coli. This inhibition can be relieved by adding lactose or isopropyl-β-D-thiogalactopyranoside (IPTG).
>Addgene plasmid #214721 | #2.4 pre-G-SynapShot-TagBFP Sequencing Result | analyzer sequence | sequence record 428987
TCCCCGCGCGTTGGCCGATTCATTAATGCAGCTGCGCGCTCGCTCGCTCACTGAGGCCGCCCGGGCAAAG
CCCGGGCGTCGGGCGACCTTTGGTCGCCCGGCCTCAGTGAGCGAGCGAGCGCGCAGAGAGGGAGTGGCCA
ACTCCATCACTAGGGGTTCCTTGTAGTTAATGATTAACCCGCCATGCTACTTATCTACGTAGCCATGCTC
TAGGAAGATCGTACCATTGACGTCAATAATGACGTATGTTCCCATAGTAACGCCAATAGGGACTTTCCAT
TGACGTCAATGGGTGGAGTATTTACGGTAAACTGCCCACTTGGCAGTACATCAAGTGTATCATATGCCAA
GTACGCCCCCTATTGACGTCAATGACGGTAAATGGCCCGCCTGGCATTATGCCCAGTACATGACCTTATG
GGACTTTCCTACTTGGCAGTACATCTACGTATTAGTCATCGCTATTACCATGGTCGAGGTGAGCCCCACG
TTCTGCTTCACTCTCCCCATCTCCCCCCCCTCCCCACCCCCAATTTTGTATTTATTTATTTTTTAATTAT
TTTGTGCAGCGATGGGGGCGGGGGGGGGGGGGGGGCGCGCGCCAGGCGGGGCGGGGCGGGGCGAGGGGCG
GGGCGGGGCGAGGCGGAGAGGTGCGGCGGCAGCCAATCAGAGCGGCGCGCTCCGAAAGTTTCCTTTTATG
GCGAGGCGGCGGCGGCGGCGGCCCTATAAAAAGCGAAGCGCGCGGCGGGCGGGAGTCGCTGCGCGCTGCC
TTCGCCCCGTGCCCCGCTCCGCCGCCGCCTCGCGCCGCCCGCCCCGGCTCTGACTGACCGCGTTACTCCC
ACAGGTGAGCGGGCGGGACGGCCCTTCTCCTCCGGGCTGTAATTAGCGCTTGGTTTAATGACGGCTTGTT
TCTTTTCTGTGGCTGCGTGAAAGCCTTGAGGGGCTCCGGGAGGGCCCTTTGTGCGGGGGGAGCGGCTCGG
GGCTGTCCGCGGGGGGACGGCTGCCTTCGGGGGGGACGGGGCAGGGCGGGGTTCGGCTTCTGGCGTGTGA
CCGGCGGCTCTAGAGCCTCTGCTAACCATGTTCATGCCTTCTTCTTTTTCCTACAGCTCCTGGGCAACGT
GCTGGTTATTGTGCTGTCTCATCATTTTGGCAAAGAATTGGATCCGCCACCATGCCACCTTCTACTAGTC
TTTTGTTGCTTGCTGCACTTCTCCCCTTCGCTCTTCCCGCTTCAGATTGGAAGACAGGAGAAGTCACCAT
GGTGAGCAAGAGCGAGGAGGTCATCAAAGAGTTCATGCGCTTCAAGGTGCGCTTGGAGGGCTCCATGAAC
GGCCACGAGTTCGAGATCGAGGGCGAGGGCGAGGGCCGCCCTTACGAGGGCACCCAGACCGCCAAGCTGA
AGGTGACCAAGGGCGGCCCCCTGCCCTTCGCCTGGGACATCCTGTCCCCCCTGATCATGTACGGCTCCAA
GATGTACGTGAAGCACCCCGCCGACGTCCCCGATTACATGAAGCTGTCCTTCCCCGAGGGCTTCAAGTGG
GAGCGCGTGATGCACTTCGAGGACGGCGGTCTGGTGACCGCGACACAGGACTCCTCCCTGCAGGACGGCA
CGCTGATCTACAAGGTGAAGATGCGCGGCACCAACTTCCCCCCCGACGGCCCCGTAATGCAGAAGAAGAC
CTTGGGCTGGGATTATGCCACCGAGCGCCTGTACCCCGAAGAAGGCGTGCTGAAGGGCGAGCTCCTGGGG
CGCCTGAAGCTGAAGGACGGCGGCCTCAACCTGGTGGAGTCCAAGACCATCTACATGGCCAAGAAGCCCG
TGCAACTGCCCGGCTACTACTTCGTGGACACCAAGCTGGACATCACCTCCCACAACGAGGACTACACCAT
CGTGGAACAGTACGAGCGCTCCGAGGGCCGCCACCACCTGGGGCATGGTACAGGTAGCACAGGCAGCGGT
AGCTCCGGTACCCTGTACAAGGGCGGTGGCGGATCTGGCGGCGGTGGTAGCGTCGACTTTCAGAAAGCTA
GCTCTATTGTTTATAAGAAGGAGGGGGAACAGGTGGAGTTCAGTTTCCCATTGGCCTTCACAGTCGAGAA
GCTCACAGGATCAGGAGAGTTGTGGTGGCAGGCCGAAAGAGCCTCCTCCAGCAAGAGTTGGATCACTTTT
GATCTGAAAAACAAAGAAGTGAGCGTGAAGAGAGTCACACAGGACCCTAAGCTGCAGATGGGCAAGAAGT
TGCCTTTGCACTTGACACTCCCCCAAGCCCTGCCCCAGTATGCTGGCTCCGGGAACCTCACCCTCGCCTT
GGAGGCTAAGACCGGAAAGTTGCATCAGGAGGTCAACCTCGTGGTGATGAGGGCAACACAGCTGCAGAAG
AACCTGACCTGCGAAGTGTGGGGTCCCACCTCACCTAAACTGATGCTGTCTCTGAAGCTGGAGAATAAGG
AGGCTAAAGTCAGTAAAAGAGAGAAGGCTGTGTGGGTCCTTAACCCGGAGGCAGGGATGTGGCAGTGTCT
TCTTAGCGACTCTGGACAGGTGCTGCTGGAGAGCAACATCAAGGTGCTTCCTACTTGGTCAACACCAGTA
CAGCCGATGGCCCTGATCGTACTCGGGGGAGTCGCCGGCCTGCTTCTGTTTATCGGCCTGGGCATCTTCT
TCTGCGTACGCTACAAGTATCGCAACAGGGATGAGGGATCTTACCACGTTGACGAATCTAGGAACTATAT
CAGTAACAGCGCTCAGAGTAATGGCGCCGTGGTTAAAGAGAAACAGCCCTCCAGCGCCAAATCAGCAAAC
AAAAACAAGAAAAACAAGGATAAAGAGTACTACGTAAGATCTATGAGCGAGCTGATTAAGGAGAACATGC
ACATGAAGCTATACATGGAGGGCACCGTGGACAACCATCACTTCAAGTGCACATCCGAGGGCGAAGGCAA
GCCCTACGAGGGCACCCAGACCATGAGAATCAAGGTGGTCGAGGGCGGCCCTCTCCCCTTCGCCTTCGAC
ATCCTGGCTACTAGCTTCCTCTACGGCAGCAAGACCTTCATCAACCACACCCAGGGCATCCCCGACTTCT
TCAAGCAGTCCTTCCCTGAGGGCTTCACATGGGAGAGAGTCACCACATACGAAGACGGGGGCGTGCTGAC
CGCTACCCAGGACACCAGCCTCCAGGACGGCTGCCTCATCTACAACGTCAAGATCAGAGGGGTGAACTTC
ACATCCAACGGCCCTGTGATGCAGAAGAAAACACTCGGCTGGGAGGCCTTCACCGAGACGCTGTACCCCG
CTGACGGCGGCCTGGAAGGCAGAAACGACATGGCCCTGAAGCTCGTGGGCGGGAGCCATCTGATCGCAAA
CATCAAGACCACATATAGATCCAAGAAACCCGCTAAGAACCTCAAGATGCCTGGCGTCTACTATGTGGAC
TACAGACTGGAAAGAATCAAGGAGGCCAACAACGAGACCTACGTCGAGCAGCACGAGGTGGCAGTGGCCA
GATACTGCGACCTCCCTAGCAAACTGGGGCACAAGCTAAATCTGTACAAGTAAAGCTTATCGATAATCAA
CCTCTGGATTACAAAATTTGTGAAAGATTGACTGGTATTCTTAACTATGTTGCTCCTTTTACGCTATGTG
GATACGCTGCTTTAATGCCTTTGTATCATGCTATTGCTTCCCGTATGGCTTTCATTTTCTCCTCCTTGTA
TAAATCCTGGTTGCTGTCTCTTTATGAGGAGTTGTGGCCCGTTGTCAGGCAACGTGGCGTGGTGTGCACT
GTGTTTGCTGACGCAACCCCCACTGGTTGGGGCATTGCCACCACCTGTCAGCTCCTTTCCGGGACTTTCG
CTTTCCCCCTCCCTATTGCCACGGCGGAACTCATCGCCGCCTGCCTTGCCCGCTGCTGGACAGGGGCTCG
GCTGTTGGGCACTGACAATTCCGTGGTGTTGTCGGGGAAATCATCGTCCTTTCCTTGGCTGCTCGCCTGT
GTTGCCACCTGGATTCTGCGCGGGACGTCCTTCTGCTACGTCCCTTCGGCCCTCAATCCAGCGGACCTTC
CTTCCCGCGGCCTGCTGCCGGCTCTGCGGCCTCTTCCGCGTCTTCGCCTTCGCCCTCAGACGAGTCGGAT
CTCCCTTTGGGCCGCCTCCCCGCATCGATACCGTCGACCCGGGCGGCCGCTTCGAGCAGACATGATAAGA
TACATTGATGAGTTTGGACAAACCACAACTAGAATGCAGTGAAAAAAATGCTTTATTTGTGAAATTTGTG
ATGCTATTGCTTTATTTGTAACCATTATAAGCTGCAATAAACAAGTTAACAACAACAATTGCATTCATTT
TATGTTTCAGGTTCAGGGGGAGATGTGGGAGGTTTTTTAAAGCAAGTAAAACCTCTACAAATGTGGTAAA
ATCGATAAGGATCTTCCTAGAGCATGGCTACGTAGATAAGTAGCATGGCGGGTTAATCATTAACTACAAG
GAACCCCTAGTGATGGAGTTGGCCACTCCCTCTCTGCGCGCTCGCTCGCTCACGGCCGCCGCCCGGGCTT
TGCCCGGGCGGCCTCAGTGAGCGAGCGAGCGCGCAGCTGGCGTAATAGCGAAGAGGCCCGCACCGATCGC
CCTTCCCAACAGTTGCGCAGCCTGAATGGCGAATGGG
[124 nt withheld, positions 4658-4781]
C
[91 nt withheld, positions 4783-4873]
A
[49 nt withheld, positions 4875-4923]
CCTTTGACGTTGGAGTCCACGTTCTTT
[37 nt withheld, positions 4951-4987]
ACCCTATCTCGGTCTATTCTTTTGATTTATAAGGGATTTTGCCGATTTCGGCCTATTGGTTAAAAAATGA
GCTGATTTAACAAAAATTTAACGCGAATTTTAACAAAATATTAACGCTTACAATTTAGGTGGCACTTTTC
GGGGAAATGTGCGCGGAACCCCTATTTGTTTATTTTTCTAAATACATTCAAATATGTATCCGCTCATGAG
ACAATAACCCTGATAAATGCTTCAATAATATTGAAAAAGGAAGAGTATGAGTATTCAACATTTCCGTGTC
GCCCTTATTCCCTTTTTTGCGGCATTTTGCCTTCCTGTTTTTGCTCACCCAGAAACGCTGGTGAAAGTAA
AAGATGCTGAAGATCAGTTGGGTGCACGAGTGGGTTACATCGAACTGGATCTCAACAGCGGTAAGATCCT
TGAGAGTTTTCGCCCCGAAGAACGTTTTCCAATGATGAGCACTTTTAAAGTTCTGCTATGTGGCGCGGTA
TTATCCCGTATTGACGCCGGGCAAGAGCAACTCGGTCGCCGCATACACTATTCTCAGAATGACTTGGTTG
AGTACTCACCAGTCACAGAAAAGCATCTTACGGATGGCATGACAGTAAGAGAATTATGCAGTGCTGCCAT
AACCATGAGTGATAACACTGCGGCCAACTTACTTCTGACAACGATCGGAGGACCGAAGGAGCTAACCGCT
TTTTTGCACAACATGGGGGATCATGTAACTCGCCTTGATCGTTGGGAACCGGAGCTGAATGAAGCCATAC
CAAACGACGAGCGTGACACCACGATGCCTGTAGCAATGGCAACAACGTTGCGCAAACTATTAACTGGCGA
ACTACTTACTCTAGCTTCCCGGCAACAATTAATAGACTGGATGGAGGCGGATAAAGTTGCAGGACCACTT
CTGCGCTCGGCCCTTCCGGCTGGCTGGTTTATTGCTGATAAATCTGGAGCCGGTGAGCGTGGGTCTCGCG
GTATCATTGCAGCACTGGGGCCAGATGGTAAGCCCTCCCGTATCGTAGTTATCTACACGACGGGGAGTCA
GGCAACTATGGATGAACGAAATAGACAGATCGCTGAGATAGGTGCCTCACTGATTAAGCATTGGTAACTG
TCAGACCAAGTTTACTCATATATACTTTAGATTGATTTAAAACTTCATTTTTAATTTAAAAGGATCTAGG
TGAAGATCCTTTTTGATAATCTCATGACCAAAATCCCTTAACGTGAGTTTTCGTTCCACTGAGCGTCAGA
CCCCGTAGAAAAGATCAAAGGATCTTCTTGAGATCCTTTTTTTCTGCGCGTAATCTGCTGCTTGCAAACA
AAAAAACCACCGCTACCAGCGGTGGTTTGTTTGCCGGATCAAGAGCTACCAACTCTTTTTCCGAAGGTAA
CTGGCTTCAGCAGAGCGCAGATACCAAATACTGTTCTTCTAGTGTAGCCGTAGTTAGGCCACCACTTCAA
GAACTCTGTAGCACCGCCTACATACCTCGCTCTGCTAATCCTGTTACCAGTGGCTGCTGCCAGTGGCGAT
AAGTCGTGTCTTACCGGGTTGGACTCAAGACGATAGTTACCGGATAAGGCGCAGCGGTCGGGCTGAACGG
GGGGTTCGTGCACACAGCCCAGCTTGGAGCGAACGACCTACACCGAACTGAGATACCTACAGCGTGAGCT
ATGAGAAAGCGCCACGCTTCCCGAAGGGAGAAAGGCGGACAGGTATCCGGTAAGCGGCAGGGTCGGAACA
GGAGAGCGCACGAGGGAGCTTCCAGGGGGAAACGCCTGGTATCTTTATAGTCCTGTCGGGTTTCGCCACC
TCTGACTTGAGCGTCGATTTTTGTGATGCTCGTCAGGGGGGCGGAGCCTATGGAAAAACGCCAGCAACGC
GGCCTTTTTACGGTTCCTGGCCTTTTGCTGGCCTTTTGCTCACATGTTCTTTCCTGCGTTATCCCCTGAT
TCTGTGGATAACCGTATTACCGCCTTTGAGTGAGCTGATACCGCTCGCCGCAGCCGAACGACCGAGCGCA
GCGAGTCAGTGAGCGAGGAAGCGGAAGAGCGCCCAATACGCAAACCGCCTC
